>Addgene plasmid #133258 | pMXs_FLAG-GGC1 | addgene full sequence | sequence record 261597 | Addgene NGS Result
TCTCTGTCTGACTGTGTTTCTGTATTTGTCTGAAAATTAGGGCCAGACTGTTACCACTCCCTTAAGTTTG
ACCTTAGGTCACTGGAAAGATGTCGAGCGGATCGCTCACAACCAGTCGGTAGATGTCAAGAAGAGACGTT
GGGTTACCTTCTGCTCTGCAGAATGGCCAACCTTTAACGTCGGATGGCCGCGAGACGGCACCTTTAACCG
AGACCTCATCACCCAGGTTAAGATCAAGGTCTTTTCACCTGGCCCGCATGGACACCCAGACCAGGTCCCC
TACATCGTGACCTGGGAAGCCTTGGCTTTTGACCCCCCTCCCTGGGTCAAGCCCTTTGTACACCCTAAGC
CTCCGCCTCCTCTTCCTCCATCCGCCCCGTCTCTCCCCCTTGAACCTCCTCGTTCGACCCCGCCTCGATC
CTCCCTTTATCCAGCCCTCACTCCTTCTCTAGGCGCCCCCATATGGCCATATGAGATCTTATATGGGGCA
CCCCCGCCCCTTGTAAACTTCCCTGACCCTGACATGACAAGAGTTACTAACAGCCCCTCTCTCCAAGCTC
ACTTACAGGCTCTCTACTTAGTCCAGCACGAAGTCTGGAGACCTCTGGCGGCAGCCTACCAAGAACAACT
GGACCGACCGGTGGTACCTCACCCTTACCGAGTCGGCGACACAGTGTGGGTCCGCCGACACCAGACTAAG
AACCTAGAACCTCGCTGGAAAGGACCTTACACAGTCCTGCTGACCACCCCCACCGCCCTCAAAGTAGACG
GCATCGCAGCTTGGATACACGCCGCCCACGTGAAGGCTGCCGACCCCGGGGGTGGACCATCCTCTAGACT
GCCGGATCTAGCTAGTTAATTAAGGATCCGCCACCATGGACTACAAGGACCACGACGGTGACTACAAGGA
CCACGACATCGACTACAAGGACGACGACGACAAGGGGCATGGCACCGGCAGCACCGGCAGCGAATTCATG
CCTCATACCGACAAGAAGCAGTCAGGCCTCGCCCGGCTCTTGGGAAGCGCAAGTGCTGGAATAATGGAGA
TTGCCGTTTTCCACCCTGTAGATACGATCTCTAAGCGGCTTATGAGTAATCACACCAAAATTACGAGTGG
CCAGGAGCTGAATAGGGTAATCTTTCGCGACCATTTTTCTGAACCGCTCGGAAAGAGGCTGTTTACACTT
TTCCCCGGCTTGGGTTATGCCGCGTCTTACAAGGTGCTGCAGCGAGTCTACAAATATGGGGGACAGCCTT
TCGCGAATGAGTTCCTTAATAAACACTATAAAAAAGATTTCGACAACCTTTTTGGAGAGAAAACCGGGAA
AGCCATGCGATCCGCCGCCGCAGGGTCCTTGATAGGGATTGGGGAAATCGTTTTGCTGCCTTTGGACGTG
CTGAAAATTAAAAGACAAACGAATCCCGAGAGTTTTAAGGGTCGGGGGTTCATCAAAATTCTGCGGGATG
AAGGCCTTTTCAATCTGTACCGGGGCTGGGGCTGGACTGCAGCCCGGAATGCTCCGGGGTCCTTTGCCTT
GTTCGGCGGCAATGCCTTTGCAAAAGAATATATACTTGGATTGAAGGATTACAGTCAAGCAACGTGGAGT
CAAAACTTTATTTCCTCCATAGTTGGAGCCTGCAGCTCCCTTATCGTCTCAGCTCCCCTGGATGTAATCA
AGACGCGAATCCAGAACCGAAACTTTGATAACCCCGAATCCGGCCTCCGCATAGTCAAGAATACCCTCAA
GAATGAGGGAGTAACAGCATTCTTCAAGGGTCTCACACCTAAGTTGCTGACAACGGGACCCAAGTTGGTT
TTCTCTTTCGCACTCGCTCAATCACTGATTCCGAGATTCGATAACCTGCTGAGTAAATGAGCGGCCGCTA
CGTAAATTCCGCCCCCCCCCCCTCTCCCTCCCCCCCCCCTAACGTTACTGGCCGAAGCCGCTTGGAATAA
GGCCGGTGTGCGTTTGTCTATATGTTATTTTCCACCATATTGCCGTCTTTTGGCAATGTGAGGGCCCGGA
AACCTGGCCCTGTCTTCTTGACGAGCATTCCTAGGGGTCTTTCCCCTCTCGCCAAAGGAATGCAAGGTCT
GTTGAATGTCGTGAAGGAAGCAGTTCCTCTGGAAGCTTCTTGAAGACAAACAACGTCTGTAGCGACCCTT
TGCAGGCAGCGGAACCCCCCACCTGGCGACAGGTGCCTCTGCGGCCAAAAGCCACGTGTATAAGATACAC
CTGCAAAGGCGGCACAACCCCAGTGCCACGTTGTGAGTTGGATAGTTGTGGAAAGAGTCAAATGGCTCTC
CTCAAGCGTATTCAACAAGGGGCTGAAGGATGCCCAGAAGGTACCCCATTGTATGGGATCTGATCTGGGG
CCTCGGTGCACATGCTTTACATGTGTTTAGTCGAGGTTAAAAAAACGTCTAGGCCCCCCGAACCACGGGG
ACGTGGTTTTCCTTTGAAAAACACGATGATAATATGGCCACAACCATGGTTCCTTTGTCTCAAGAAGAAT
CCACCCTCATTGAAAGAGCAACGGCTACAATCAACAGCATCCCCATCTCTGAAGACTACAGCGTCGCCAG
CGCAGCTCTCTCTAGCGACGGCCGCATCTTCACTGGTGTCAATGTATATCATTTTACTGGGGGACCTTGT
GCAGAACTCGTGGTGCTGGGCACTGCTGCTGCTGCGGCAGCTGGCAACCTGACTTGTATCGTCGCGATCG
GAAATGAGAACAGGGGCATCTTGAGCCCCTGCGGACGGTGCCGACAGGTGCTTCTCGATCTGCATCCTGG
GATCAAAGCCATAGTGAAGGACAGTGATGGACAGCCGACGGCAGTTGGGATTCGTGAATTGCTGCCCTCT
GGTTATGTGTGGGAGGGCTAAGTCGACGATAAAATAAAAGATTTTATTTAGTCTCCAGAAAAAGGGGGGA
ATGAAAGACCCCACCTGTAGGTTTGGCAAGCTAGCTTAAGTAACGCCATTTTGCAAGGCATGGAAAAATA
CATAACTGAGAATAGAGAAGTTCAGATCAAGGTCAGGAACAGATGGAACAGCTGAATATGGGCCAAACAG
GATATCTGTGGTAAGCAGTTCCTGCCCCGGCTCAGGGCCAAGAACAGATGGAACAGCTGAATATGGGCCA
AACAGGATATCTGTGGTAAGCAGTTCCTGCCCCGGCTCAGGGCCAAGAACAGATGGTCCCCAGATGCGGT
CCAGCCCTCAGCAGTTTCTAGAGAACCATCAGATGTTTCCAGGGTGCCCCAAGGACCTGAAATGACCCTG
TGCCTTATTTGAACTAACCAATCAGTTCGCTTCTCGCTTCTGTTCGCGCGCTTCTGCTCCCCGAGCTCAA
TAAAAGAGCCCACAACCCCTCACTCGGGGCGCCAGTCCTCCGATTGACTGAGTCGCCCGGGTACCCGTGT
ATCCAATAAACCCTCTTGCAGTTGCATCCGACTTGTGGTCTCGCTGTTCCTTGGGAGGGTCTCCTCTGAG
TGATTGACTACCCGTCAGCGGGGGTCTTTCACATGCAGCATGTATCAAAATTAATTTGGTTTTTTTTCTT
AAGTATTTACATTAAATGGCCATAGTTGCATTAATGAATCGGCCAACGCGCGGGGAGAGGCGGTTTGCGT
ATTGGGCGCTCTTCCGCTTCCTCGCTCACTGACTCGCTGCGCTCGGTCGTTCGGCTGCGGCGAGCGGTAT
CAGCTCACTCAAAGGCGGTAATACGGTTATCCACAGAATCAGGGGATAACGCAGGAAAGAACATGTGAGC
AAAAGGCCAGCAAAAGGCCAGGAACCGTAAAAAGGCCGCGTTGCTGGCGTTTTTCCATAGGCTCCGCCCC
CCTGACGAGCATCACAAAAATCGACGCTCAAGTCAGAGGTGGCGAAACCCGACAGGACTATAAAGATACC
AGGCGTTTCCCCCTGGAAGCTCCCTCGTGCGCTCTCCTGTTCCGACCCTGCCGCTTACCGGATACCTGTC
CGCCTTTCTCCCTTCGGGAAGCGTGGCGCTTTCTCATAGCTCACGCTGTAGGTATCTCAGTTCGGTGTAG
GTCGTTCGCTCCAAGCTGGGCTGTGTGCACGAACCCCCCGTTCAGCCCGACCGCTGCGCCTTATCCGGTA
ACTATCGTCTTGAGTCCAACCCGGTAAGACACGACTTATCGCCACTGGCAGCAGCCACTGGTAACAGGAT
TAGCAGAGCGAGGTATGTAGGCGGTGCTACAGAGTTCTTGAAGTGGTGGCCTAACTACGGCTACACTAGA
AGAACAGTATTTGGTATCTGCGCTCTGCTGAAGCCAGTTACCTTCGGAAAAAGAGTTGGTAGCTCTTGAT
CCGGCAAACAAACCACCGCTGGTAGCGGTGGTTTTTTTGTTTGCAAGCAGCAGATTACGCGCAGAAAAAA
AGGATCTCAAGAAGATCCTTTGATCTTTTCTACGGGGTCTGACGCTCAGTGGAACGAAAACTCACGTTAA
GGGATTTTGGTCATGAGATTATCAAAAAGGATCTTCACCTAGATCCTTTTGCGGCCGGCCGCAAATCAAT
CTAAAGTATATATGAGTAAACTTGGTCTGACAGTTACCAATGCTTAATCAGTGAGGCACCTATCTCAGCG
ATCTGTCTATTTCGTTCATCCATAGTTGCCTGACTCCCCGTCGTGTAGATAACTACGATACGGGAGGGCT
TACCATCTGGCCCCAGTGCTGCAATGATACCGCGAGACCCACGCTCACCGGCTCCAGATTTATCAGCAAT
AAACCAGCCAGCCGGAAGGGCCGAGCGCAGAAGTGGTCCTGCAACTTTATCCGCCTCCATCCAGTCTATT
AATTGTTGCCGGGAAGCTAGAGTAAGTAGTTCGCCAGTTAATAGTTTGCGCAACGTTGTTGCCATTGCTA
CAGGCATCGTGGTGTCACGCTCGTCGTTTGGTATGGCTTCATTCAGCTCCGGTTCCCAACGATCAAGGCG
AGTTACATGATCCCCCATGTTGTGCAAAAAAGCGGTTAGCTCCTTCGGTCCTCCGATCGTTGTCAGAAGT
AAGTTGGCCGCAGTGTTATCACTCATGGTTATGGCAGCACTGCATAATTCTCTTACTGTCATGCCATCCG
TAAGATGCTTTTCTGTGACTGGTGAGTACTCAACCAAGTCATTCTGAGAATAGTGTATGCGGCGACCGAG
TTGCTCTTGCCCGGCGTCAATACGGGATAATACCGCGCCACATAGCAGAACTTTAAAAGTGCTCATCATT
GGAAAACGTTCTTCGGGGCGAAAACTCTCAAGGATCTTACCGCTGTTGAGATCCAGTTCGATGTAACCCA
CTCGTGCACCCAACTGATCTTCAGCATCTTTTACTTTCACCAGCGTTTCTGGGTGAGCAAAAACAGGAAG
GCAAAATGCCGCAAAAAAGGGAATAAGGGCGACACGGAAATGTTGAATACTCATACTCTTCCTTTTTCAA
TATTATTGAAGCATTTATCAGGGTTATTGTCTCATGAGCGGATACATATTTGAATGTATTTAGAAAAATA
AACAAATAGGGGTTCCGCGCACATTTCCCCGAAAAGTGCCACCTGCATAATGAAAGACCCCACCTGTAGG
TTTGGCAAGCTAGCTTAAGTAACGCCATTTTGCAAGGCATGGAAAAATACATAACTGAGAATAGAAAAGT
TCAGATCAAGGTCAGGAACAGATGGAACAGCTGAATATGGGCCAAACAGGATATCTGTGGTAAGCAGTTC
CTGCCCCGGCTCAGGGCCAAGAACAGATGGAACAGCTGAATATGGGCCAAACAGGATATCTGTGGTAAGC
AGTTCCTGCCCCGGCTCAGGGCCAAGAACAGATGGTCCCCAGATGCGGTCCAGCCCTCAGCAGTTTCTAG
AGAACCATCAGATGTTTCCAGGGTGCCCCAAGGACCTGAAATGACCCTGTGCCTTATTTGAACTAACCAA
TCAGTTCGCTTCTCGCTTCTGTTCGCGCGCTTCTGCTCCCCGAGCTCAATAAAAGAGCCCACAACCCCTC
ACTCGGCGCGCCAGTCCTCCGATTGACTGAGTCGCCCGGGTACCCGTGTATCCAATAAACCCTCTTGCAG
TTGCATCCGACTTGTGGTCTCGCTGTTCCTTGGGAGGGTCTCCTCTGAGTGATTGACTACCCGTCAGCGG
GGGTCTTTCATTTGGGGGCTCGTCCGGGATCGGGAGACCCCTGCCCAGGGACCACCGACCCACCACCGGG
AGGTAAGCTGGCCAGCAACTTATCTGTGTCTGTCCGATTGTCTAGTGTCTATGACTGATTTTATGCGCCT
GCGTCGGTACTAGTTAGCTAACTAGCTCTGTATCTGGCGGACCCGTGGTGGAACTGACGAGTTCGGAACA
CCCGGCCGCAACCCTGGGAGACGTCCCAGGGACTTCGGGGGCCGTTTTTGTGGCCCGACCTGAGTCCAAA
AATCCCGATCGTTTTGGACTCTTTGGTGCACCCCCCTAATAGGAGGGATATGTGGTTCTGGTAGGAGACG
AGAACCTAAAACAGTTCCCGCCTCCGTCTGAATTTTTGCTTTCGGTTTGGGACCGAAGCCGCGCCGCGCG
TCTTGTCTGCTGCAGCATCGTTCTGTGTTG
Features (pLannotate 1.2.2; 16 found; start..end, strand, type, name):
     41..457     +  CDS            gag (truncated): truncated Moloney murine leukemia virus (MMLV) gag gene lacking the start codon
    467..841     +  misc_feature   pol region: Moloney murine leukemia virus (MMLV) pol region containing the splice acceptor site
    924..944     +  CDS            FLAG (fragment): FLAG® epitope tag, followed by an enterokinase cleavage site
    945..972     +  CDS            TDsmURFP (fragment): monomeric tandem dimer of a small ultra-red fluorescent protein derived from a cyanobacterial phycobiliprotein (Rodriguez et al., 2016)
    978..1877    +  CDS            GGC1: GGC1_YEAST - Also known as SHM1, YHM1. Experimental evidence at protein level: Swiss-Prot protein existence level 1. Mitochondrial GTP/GDP transporter required for GTP uptake and GDP exit from mitochondria. Involved in mitochondrial iron transport and essential for mitochondrial genome maintenance. From Saccharomyces cerevisiae (strain ATCC 204508 / S288c) (Baker's yeast).
   2020..2482    +  misc_feature   IRES: internal ribosome entry site (IRES) of the encephalomyocarditis virus (EMCV)
   2502..2891    +  CDS            BSD: blasticidin S deaminase; Aspergillus terreus BSD; confers resistance to blasticidin
   2940..3061    +  LTR            3' LTR (ΔU3) (fragment): self-inactivating 3' long terminal repeat (LTR) from Moloney murine leukemia virus
   3062..3531    +  LTR            LTR: long terminal repeat from Moloney murine leukemia virus
   3597..3649    -  CDS            lacI (fragment): lac repressor; lacI; The lac repressor binds to the lac operator to inhibit transcription in E. coli. This inhibition can be relieved by adding lactose or isopropyl-β-D-thiogalactopyranoside (IPTG).
   3832..4420    -  rep_origin     ori: high-copy-number ColE1/pMB1/pBR322/pUC origin of replication
   4584..5444    -  CDS            AmpR: β-lactamase; bla; confers resistance to ampicillin, carbenicillin, and related antibiotics
   5445..5549    -  promoter       AmpR promoter: bla
   5579..6172    +  LTR            LTR: long terminal repeat from Moloney murine leukemia virus
   6235..6434    +  misc_feature   MMLV Ψ: packaging signal of Moloney murine leukemia virus (MMLV)
   6486..6574    +  misc_feature   MESV Ψ (fragment): packaging signal of murine embryonic stem cell virus
