[The description below was written by a language model from this plasmid's Addgene catalogue record and pLannotate feature annotations shown in this document.]
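Description:
pMXs_FLAG-GGC1 is a Moloney murine leukemia virus-based retroviral expression plasmid built on the pMXs backbone, intended for stable expression of an epitope-tagged yeast protein in mammalian cells. In bacteria it is maintained through a high-copy ColE1/pUC-type origin and selected with ampicillin via the β-lactamase gene and its native promoter. The retroviral portion is bounded by MMLV long terminal repeats and includes the Ψ packaging signal extending into a truncated, start-codon-less gag region, which allows the transcribed genome to be encapsidated when gag, pol and env are supplied in trans by a packaging system. A pol-derived segment carrying the splice acceptor sits upstream of the insert. No separate internal promoter is annotated, so expression presumably depends on the 5′ LTR.

The payload is GGC1 (YDL198C, also known as SHM1 or YHM1) from Saccharomyces cerevisiae, a mitochondrial GTP/GDP carrier, codon-optimized for human cells and placed between the EcoRI and NotI sites. It is fused at its N terminus to a backbone-encoded 3xFLAG tag for detection or immunoprecipitation. The automated annotation recognises only a FLAG fragment here, and the short adjacent "TDsmURFP" hit is most likely a spurious match to tag or linker sequence rather than a fluorescent protein. Downstream, an EMCV IRES drives translation of blasticidin S deaminase from the same transcript, so blasticidin selection enriches for transduced cells that also express the carrier. The associated study concerns mitochondrial NAD transport, though the record does not state the specific role of this construct in that work.
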