Addgene plasmid #133258: pMXs_FLAG-GGC1
Purpose: Express FLAG-tagged GGC1 in mammalian cells
Depositing lab: David Sabatini. Depositing organization: Whitehead Institute for Biomedical Research. Publication: MCART1/SLC25A51 is required for mitochondrial NAD transport. Kory N, Uit de Bos J, van der Rijt S, Jankovic N, Gura M, Arp N, Pena IA, Prakash G, Chan SH, Kunchok T, Lewis CA, Sabatini DM. Sci Adv. 2020 Oct 21;6(43):eabe5310. doi: 10.1126/sciadv.abe5310. Print 2020 Oct. PubMed 33087354.
Backbone
  Vector backbone: pMXs
  Backbone manufacturer: Cell Biolabs, Inc.
  Backbone size w/o insert (bp): 5600
  Vector type: Mammalian Expression, Retroviral
  Selectable markers: Blasticidin
Growth in bacteria
  Bacterial resistance: Ampicillin, 100 μg/mL
  Growth temperature: 30°C
  Growth strain: NEB Stable
  Copy number: High Copy
Gene/Insert
  Gene/Insert name: GGC1 (alt name: YDL198C)
  Species: S. cerevisiae (budding yeast)
  Mutation: codon-optimized for expression in human cells
  Entrez Gene: GGC1 (a.k.a. YDL198C, SHM1, YHM1)
  Tag / fusion protein: 3xFLAG (N terminal on backbone)
  Cloning method: Restriction Enzyme; 5′ cloning site EcoRI (unknown if destroyed); 3′ cloning site NotI (unknown if destroyed)
  Sequencing primers: 5′ GTGGACCATCCTCTAG; 3′ GACGGCAATATGGTG
Terms and licenses: Academic/Nonprofit Terms; Industry Terms: Not Available to Industry
How to cite: pMXs_FLAG-GGC1 was a gift from David Sabatini (Addgene plasmid # 133258 ; http://n2t.net/addgene:133258 ; RRID:Addgene_133258)
