>Addgene plasmid #133258 | pMXs_FLAG-GGC1 | depositor partial sequence | sequence record 256060 | Insert
ATGCCTCATACCGACAAGAAGCAGTCAGGCCTCGCCCGGCTCTTGGGAAGCGCAAGTGCTGGAATAATGG
AGATTGCCGTTTTCCACCCTGTAGATACGATCTCTAAGCGGCTTATGAGTAATCACACCAAAATTACGAG
TGGCCAGGAGCTGAATAGGGTAATCTTTCGCGACCATTTTTCTGAACCGCTCGGAAAGAGGCTGTTTACA
CTTTTCCCCGGCTTGGGTTATGCCGCGTCTTACAAGGTGCTGCAGCGAGTCTACAAATATGGGGGACAGC
CTTTCGCGAATGAGTTCCTTAATAAACACTATAAAAAAGATTTCGACAACCTTTTTGGAGAGAAAACCGG
GAAAGCCATGCGATCCGCCGCCGCAGGGTCCTTGATAGGGATTGGGGAAATCGTTTTGCTGCCTTTGGAC
GTGCTGAAAATTAAAAGACAAACGAATCCCGAGAGTTTTAAGGGTCGGGGGTTCATCAAAATTCTGCGGG
ATGAAGGCCTTTTCAATCTGTACCGGGGCTGGGGCTGGACTGCAGCCCGGAATGCTCCGGGGTCCTTTGC
CTTGTTCGGCGGCAATGCCTTTGCAAAAGAATATATACTTGGATTGAAGGATTACAGTCAAGCAACGTGG
AGTCAAAACTTTATTTCCTCCATAGTTGGAGCCTGCAGCTCCCTTATCGTCTCAGCTCCCCTGGATGTAA
TCAAGACGCGAATCCAGAACCGAAACTTTGATAACCCCGAATCCGGCCTCCGCATAGTCAAGAATACCCT
CAAGAATGAGGGAGTAACAGCATTCTTCAAGGGTCTCACACCTAAGTTGCTGACAACGGGACCCAAGTTG
GTTTTCTCTTTCGCACTCGCTCAATCACTGATTCCGAGATTCGATAACCTGCTGAGTAAATGA
